>Addgene plasmid #240537 | pLenti-U6-epegRNA eBAR3-SV40-puro | addgene full sequence | sequence record 486124 | Addgene NGS Result
GTCGACGGATCGGGAGATCTCCCGATCCCCTATGGTGCACTCTCAGTACAATCTGCTCTGATGCCGCATA
GTTAAGCCAGTATCTGCTCCCTGCTTGTGTGTTGGAGGTCGCTGAGTAGTGCGCGAGCAAAATTTAAGCT
ACAACAAGGCAAGGCTTGACCGACAATTGCATGAAGAATCTGCTTAGGGTTAGGCGTTTTGCGCTGCTTC
GCGATGTACGGGCCAGATATACGCGTTGACATTGATTATTGACTAGTTATTAATAGTAATCAATTACGGG
GTCATTAGTTCATAGCCCATATATGGAGTTCCGCGTTACATAACTTACGGTAAATGGCCCGCCTGGCTGA
CCGCCCAACGACCCCCGCCCATTGACGTCAATAATGACGTATGTTCCCATAGTAACGCCAATAGGGACTT
TCCATTGACGTCAATGGGTGGAGTATTTACGGTAAACTGCCCACTTGGCAGTACATCAAGTGTATCATAT
GCCAAGTACGCCCCCTATTGACGTCAATGACGGTAAATGGCCCGCCTGGCATTATGCCCAGTACATGACC
TTATGGGACTTTCCTACTTGGCAGTACATCTACGTATTAGTCATCGCTATTACCATGGTGATGCGGTTTT
GGCAGTACATCAATGGGCGTGGATAGCGGTTTGACTCACGGGGATTTCCAAGTCTCCACCCCATTGACGT
CAATGGGAGTTTGTTTTGGCACCAAAATCAACGGGACTTTCCAAAATGTCGTAACAACTCCGCCCCATTG
ACGCAAATGGGCGGTAGGCGTGTACGGTGGGAGGTCTATATAAGCAGCGCGTTTTGCCTGTACTGGGTCT
CTCTGGTTAGACCAGATCTGAGCCTGGGAGCTCTCTGGCTAACTAGGGAACCCACTGCTTAAGCCTCAAT
AAAGCTTGCCTTGAGTGCTTCAAGTAGTGTGTGCCCGTCTGTTGTGTGACTCTGGTAACTAGAGATCCCT
CAGACCCTTTTAGTCAGTGTGGAAAATCTCTAGCAGTGGCGCCCGAACAGGGACTTGAAAGCGAAAGGGA
AACCAGAGGAGCTCTCTCGACGCAGGACTCGGCTTGCTGAAGCGCGCACGGCAAGAGGCGAGGGGCGGCG
ACTGGTGAGTACGCCAAAAATTTTGACTAGCGGAGGCTAGAAGGAGAGAGATGGGTGCGAGAGCGTCAGT
ATTAAGCGGGGGAGAATTAGATCGCGATGGGAAAAAATTCGGTTAAGGCCAGGGGGAAAGAAAAAATATA
AATTAAAACATATAGTATGGGCAAGCAGGGAGCTAGAACGATTCGCAGTTAATCCTGGCCTGTTAGAAAC
ATCAGAAGGCTGTAGACAAATACTGGGACAGCTACAACCATCCCTTCAGACAGGATCAGAAGAACTTAGA
TCATTATATAATACAGTAGCAACCCTCTATTGTGTGCATCAAAGGATAGAGATAAAAGACACCAAGGAAG
CTTTAGACAAGATAGAGGAAGAGCAAAACAAAAGTAAGACCACCGCACAGCAAGCGGCCGGCCGCTGATC
TTCAGACCTGGAGGAGGAGATATGAGGGACAATTGGAGAAGTGAATTATATAAATATAAAGTAGTAAAAA
TTGAACCATTAGGAGTAGCACCCACCAAGGCAAAGAGAAGAGTGGTGCAGAGAGAAAAAAGAGCAGTGGG
AATAGGAGCTTTGTTCCTTGGGTTCTTGGGAGCAGCAGGAAGCACTATGGGCGCAGCGTCAATGACGCTG
ACGGTACAGGCCAGACAATTATTGTCTGGTATAGTGCAGCAGCAGAACAATTTGCTGAGGGCTATTGAGG
CGCAACAGCATCTGTTGCAACTCACAGTCTGGGGCATCAAGCAGCTCCAGGCAAGAATCCTGGCTGTGGA
AAGATACCTAAAGGATCAACAGCTCCTGGGGATTTGGGGTTGCTCTGGAAAACTCATTTGCACCACTGCT
GTGCCTTGGAATGCTAGTTGGAGTAATAAATCTCTGGAACAGATTTGGAATCACACGACCTGGATGGAGT
GGGACAGAGAAATTAACAATTACACAAGCTTAATACACTCCTTAATTGAAGAATCGCAAAACCAGCAAGA
AAAGAATGAACAAGAATTATTGGAATTAGATAAATGGGCAAGTTTGTGGAATTGGTTTAACATAACAAAT
TGGCTGTGGTATATAAAATTATTCATAATGATAGTAGGAGGCTTGGTAGGTTTAAGAATAGTTTTTGCTG
TACTTTCTATAGTGAATAGAGTTAGGCAGGGATATTCACCATTATCGTTTCAGACCCACCTCCCAACCCC
GAGGGGACCCGACAGGCCCGAAGGAATAGAAGAAGAAGGTGGAGAGAGAGACAGAGACAGATCCATTCGA
TTAGTGAACGGATCGGCACTGCGTGCGCCAATTCTGCAGACAAATGGCAGTATTCATCCACAATTTTAAA
AGAAAAGGGGGGATTGGGGGGTACAGTGCAGGGGAAAGAATAGTAGACATAATAGCAACAGACATACAAA
CTAAAGAATTACAAAAACAAATTACAAAAATTCAAAATTTTCGGGTTTATTACAGGGACAGCAGAGATCC
AGTTTGGTTAGTACCGGGCCCGCTCTAGAGGTACCAAGGTCTGGCAGGAAGAGGGCCTATTTCCCATGAT
TCCTTCATATTTGCATATACGATACAAGGCTGTTAGAGAGATAATTAGAATTAATTTGACTGTAAACACA
AAGATATTAGTACAAAATACGTGACGTAGAAAGTAATAATTTCTTGGGTAGTTTGCAGTTTTAAAATTAT
GTTTTAAAATGGACTATCATATGCTTACCGTAACTTGAAAGTATTTCGATTTCTTGGCTTTATATATCTT
GTGGAAAGGACGAAACACCGAGAGACGCTGGCTTATCGAAATTAATACGACTCACTATAGGGAGACCCAA
GCTGGCTAGTTAAGCTATCAACAAGTTTGTACAAAAAAGCTGAACGAGAAACGTAAAATGATATAAATAT
CAATATATTAAATTAGATTTTGCATAAAAAACAGACTACATAATACTGTAAAACACAACATATCCAGTCA
CTATGAATCAACTACTTAGATGGTATTAGTGACCTGTAGTCGACCGACAGCCTTCCAAATGTTCTTCGGG
TGATGCTGCCAACTTAGTCGACCGACAGCCTTCCAAATGTTCTTCTCAAACGGAATCGTCGTATCCAGCC
TACTCGCTATTGTCCTCAATGCCGTATTAAATCATAAAAAGAAATAAGAAAAAGAGGTGCGAGCCTCTTT
TTTGTGTGACAAAATAAAAACATCTACCTATTCATATACGCTAGTGTCATAGTCCTGAAAATCATCTGCA
TCAAGAACAATTTCACAACTCTTATACTTTTCTCTTACAAGTCGTTCGGCTTCATCTGGATTTTCAGCCT
CTATACTTACTAAACGTGATAAAGTTTCTGTAATTTCTACTGTATCGACCTGCAGACTGGCTGTGTATAA
GGGAGCCTGACATTTATATTCCCCAGAACATCAGGTTAATGGCGTTTTTGATGTCATTTTCGCGGTGGCT
GAGATCAGCCACTTCTTCCCCGATAACGGAGACCGGCACACTGGCCATATCGGTGGTCATCATGCGCCAG
CTTTCATCCCCGATATGCACCACCGGGTAAAGTTCACGGGAGACTTTATCTGACAGCAGACGTGCACTGG
CCAGGGGGATCACCATCCGTCGCCCGGGCGTGTCAATAATATCACTCTGTACATCCACAAACAGACGATA
ACGGCTCTCTCTTTTATAGGTGTAAACCTTAAACTGCATTTCACCAGCCCCTGTTCTCGTCAGCAAAAGA
GCCGTTCATTTCAATAAACCGGGCGACCTCAGCCATCCCTTCCTGATTTTCCGCTTTCCAGCGTTCGGCA
CGCAGACGACGGGCTTCATTCTGCATGGTTGTGCTTACCAGACCGGAGATATTGACATCATATATGCCTT
GAGCAACTGATAGCTGTCGCTGTCAACTGTCACTGTAATACGCTGCTTCATAGCATACCTCTTTTTGACA
TACTTCGGGTATACATATCAGTATATATTCTTATACCGCAAAAATCAGCGCGCAAATACGCATACTGTTA
TCTGGCTTTTAGTAAGCCGGATCCACGCGGCGTTTACGCCCCCCCTGCCACTCATCGCAGTACTGTTGTA
ATTCATTAAGCATTCTGCCGACATGGAAGCCATCACAAACGGCATGATGAACCTGAATCGCCAGCGGCAT
CAGCACCTTGTCGCCTTGCGTATAATATTTGCCCATGGTGAAAACGGGGGCGAAGAAGTTGTCCATATTG
GCCACGTTTAAATCAAAACTGGTGAAACTCACCCAGGGATTGGCTGAGACGAAAAACATATTCTCAATAA
ACCCTTTAGGGAAATAGGCCAGGTTTTCACCGTAACACGCCACATCTTGCGAATATATGTGTAGAAACTG
CCGGAAATCGTCGTGGTATTCACTCCAGAGCGATGAAAACGTTTCAGTTTGCTCATGGAAAACGGTGTAA
CAAGGGTGAACACTATCCCATATCACCAGCTCACCGTCTTTCATTGCCATACGGAATTCCGGATGAGCAT
TCATCAGGCGGGCAAGAATGTGAATAAAGGCCGGATAAAACTTGTGCTTATTTTTCTTTACGGTCTTTAA
AAAGGCCGTAATATCCAGCTGAACGGTCTGGTTATAGGTACATTGAGCAACTGACTGAAATGCCTCAAAA
TGTTCTTTACGATGCCATTGGGATATATCAACGGTGGTATATCCAGTGATTTTTTTCTCCATTTTAGCTT
CCTTAGCTCCTGAAAATCTCGATAACTCAAAAAATACGCCCGGTAGTGATCTTATTTCATTATGGTGAAA
GTTGGAACCTCTTACGTGCCGATCAACGTCTCATTTTCGCCAAAAGTTGGCCCAGGGCTTCCCGGTATCA
ACAGGGACACCAGGATTTATTTATTCTGCGAAGTGATCTTCCGTCACAGGTATTTATTCGGCGCAAAGTG
CGTCGGGTGATGCTGCCAACTTAGTCGACTACAGGTCACTAATACCATCTAAGTAGTTGATTCATAGTGA
CTGGATATGTTGTGTTTTACAGTATTATGTAGTCTGTTTTTTATGCAAAATCTAATTTAATATATTGATA
TTTATATCATTTTACGTTTCTCGTTCAGCTTTCTTGTACAAAGTGGTTGATCTAGAGGGCCCGCGGTTCG
AACGTCTCTGTTTAAGAGCTATGCTGGACTCGCTAACAGCATAGCAAGTTTAAATAAGGCTAGTCCGTTA
TCAACTTGAAAAAGTGGCACCGAGTCGGTGCTTTTTTTTCCGTCTCTCGCGGTTCTATCTAGTTACGCGT
TAAACCAACTAGAATTTTTTTAGCACTCGAGGTCGACGGTATCGATAAGCTCGCTTCACGAGATTCCAGC
AGGTCGAGGGACCTAATAACTTCGTATAGCATACATTATACGAAGTTATATTAAGGGTTCCAAGCTTAAG
CGGCCGCGTGGATAACCGTATTACCGCCATGCAGGTGTGTCAGTTAGGGTGTGGAAAGTCCCCAGGCTCC
CCAGCAGGCAGAAGTATGCAAAGCATGCATCTCAATTAGTCAGCAACCAGGTGTGGAAAGTCCCCAGGCT
CCCCAGCAGGCAGAAGTATGCAAAGCATGCATCTCAATTAGTCAGCAACCATAGTCCCGCCCCTAACTCC
GCCCATCCCGCCCCTAACTCCGCCCAGTTCCGCCCATTCTCCGCCCCATGGCTGACTAATTTTTTTTATT
TATGCAGAGGCCGAGGCCGCCTCGGCCTCTGAGCTATTCCAGAAGTAGTGAGGAGGCTTTTTTGGAGGCC
TAGGCTTTTGCAAAGCTAGCATGACCGAGTACAAGCCCACGGTGCGCCTCGCCACCCGCGACGACGTCCC
CAGGGCCGTACGCACCCTCGCCGCCGCGTTCGCCGACTACCCCGCCACGCGCCACACCGTCGATCCGGAC
CGCCACATCGAGCGGGTCACCGAGCTGCAAGAACTCTTCCTCACGCGCGTCGGGCTCGACATCGGCAAGG
TGTGGGTCGCGGACGACGGCGCCGCGGTGGCGGTCTGGACCACGCCGGAGAGCGTCGAAGCGGGGGCGGT
GTTCGCCGAGATCGGCCCGCGCATGGCCGAGTTGAGCGGTTCCCGGCTGGCCGCGCAGCAACAGATGGAA
GGCCTCCTGGCGCCGCACCGGCCCAAGGAGCCCGCGTGGTTCCTGGCCACCGTCGGAGTCTCGCCCGACC
ACCAGGGCAAGGGTCTGGGCAGCGCCGTCGTGCTCCCCGGAGTGGAGGCGGCCGAGCGCGCCGGGGTGCC
CGCCTTCCTGGAGACCTCCGCGCCCCGCAACCTCCCCTTCTACGAGCGGCTCGGCTTCACCGTCACCGCC
GACGTCGAGGTGCCCGAAGGACCGCGCACCTGGTGCATGACCCGCAAGCCCGGTGCCTGAACATGTTTAA
GGGTTCCGGTTCCACTAGGTACAATTCGATATCAAGCTTATCGATAATCAACCTCTGGATTACAAAATTT
GTGAAAGATTGACTGGTATTCTTAACTATGTTGCTCCTTTTACGCTATGTGGATACGCTGCTTTAATGCC
TTTGTATCATGCTATTGCTTCCCGTATGGCTTTCATTTTCTCCTCCTTGTATAAATCCTGGTTGCTGTCT
CTTTATGAGGAGTTGTGGCCCGTTGTCAGGCAACGTGGCGTGGTGTGCACTGTGTTTGCTGACGCAACCC
CCACTGGTTGGGGCATTGCCACCACCTGTCAGCTCCTTTCCGGGACTTTCGCTTTCCCCCTCCCTATTGC
CACGGCGGAACTCATCGCCGCCTGCCTTGCCCGCTGCTGGACAGGGGCTCGGCTGTTGGGCACTGACAAT
TCCGTGGTGTTGTCGGGGAAATCATCGTCCTTTCCTTGGCTGCTCGCCTGTGTTGCCACCTGGATTCTGC
GCGGGACGTCCTTCTGCTACGTCCCTTCGGCCCTCAATCCAGCGGACCTTCCTTCCCGCGGCCTGCTGCC
GGCTCTGCGGCCTCTTCCGCGTCTTCGCCTTCGCCCTCAGACGAGTCGGATCTCCCTTTGGGCCGCCTCC
CCGCATCGATACCGTCGACCTCGATCGAGACCTAGAAAAACATGGAGCAATCACAAGTAGCAATACAGCA
GCTACCAATGCTGATTGTGCCTGGCTAGAAGCACAAGAGGAGGAGGAGGTGGGTTTTCCAGTCACACCTC
AGGTACCTTTAAGACCAATGACTTACAAGGCAGCTGTAGATCTTAGCCACTTTTTAAAAGAAAAGGGGGG
ACTGGAAGGGCTAATTCACTCCCAACGAAGACAAGATATCCTTGATCTGTGGATCTACCACACACAAGGC
TACTTCCCTGATTGGCAGAACTACACACCAGGGCCAGGGATCAGATATCCACTGACCTTTGGATGGTGCT
ACAAGCTAGTACCAGTTGAGCAAGAGAAGGTAGAAGAAGCCAATGAAGGAGAGAACACCCGCTTGTTACA
CCCTGTGAGCCTGCATGGGATGGATGACCCGGAGAGAGAAGTATTAGAGTGGAGGTTTGACAGCCGCCTA
GCATTTCATCACATGGCCCGAGAGCTGCATCCGGACTGTACTGGGTCTCTCTGGTTAGACCAGATCTGAG
CCTGGGAGCTCTCTGGCTAACTAGGGAACCCACTGCTTAAGCCTCAATAAAGCTTGCCTTGAGTGCTTCA
AGTAGTGTGTGCCCGTCTGTTGTGTGACTCTGGTAACTAGAGATCCCTCAGACCCTTTTAGTCAGTGTGG
AAAATCTCTAGCAGCATGTGAGCAAAAGGCCAGCAAAAGGCCAGGAACCGTAAAAAGGCCGCGTTGCTGG
CGTTTTTCCATAGGCTCCGCCCCCCTGACGAGCATCACAAAAATCGACGCTCAAGTCAGAGGTGGCGAAA
CCCGACAGGACTATAAAGATACCAGGCGTTTCCCCCTGGAAGCTCCCTCGTGCGCTCTCCTGTTCCGACC
CTGCCGCTTACCGGATACCTGTCCGCCTTTCTCCCTTCGGGAAGCGTGGCGCTTTCTCATAGCTCACGCT
GTAGGTATCTCAGTTCGGTGTAGGTCGTTCGCTCCAAGCTGGGCTGTGTGCACGAACCCCCCGTTCAGCC
CGACCGCTGCGCCTTATCCGGTAACTATCGTCTTGAGTCCAACCCGGTAAGACACGACTTATCGCCACTG
GCAGCAGCCACTGGTAACAGGATTAGCAGAGCGAGGTATGTAGGCGGTGCTACAGAGTTCTTGAAGTGGT
GGCCTAACTACGGCTACACTAGAAGAACAGTATTTGGTATCTGCGCTCTGCTGAAGCCAGTTACCTTCGG
AAAAAGAGTTGGTAGCTCTTGATCCGGCAAACAAACCACCGCTGGTAGCGGTGGTTTTTTTGTTTGCAAG
CAGCAGATTACGCGCAGAAAAAAAGGATCTCAAGAAGATCCTTTGATCTTTTCTACGGGGTCTGACGCTC
AGTGGAACGAAAACTCACGTTAAGGGATTTTGGTCATGAGATTATCAAAAAGGATCTTCACCTAGATCCT
TTTAAATTAAAAATGAAGTTTTAAATCAATCTAAAGTATATATGAGTAAACTTGGTCTGACAGTTACCAA
TGCTTAATCAGTGAGGCACCTATCTCAGCGATCTGTCTATTTCGTTCATCCATAGTTGCCTGACTCCCCG
TCGTGTAGATAACTACGATACGGGAGGGCTTACCATCTGGCCCCAGTGCTGCAATGATACCGCGAGACCC
ACGCTCACCGGCTCCAGATTTATCAGCAATAAACCAGCCAGCCGGAAGGGCCGAGCGCAGAAGTGGTCCT
GCAACTTTATCCGCCTCCATCCAGTCTATTAATTGTTGCCGGGAAGCTAGAGTAAGTAGTTCGCCAGTTA
ATAGTTTGCGCAACGTTGTTGCCATTGCTACAGGCATCGTGGTGTCACGCTCGTCGTTTGGTATGGCTTC
ATTCAGCTCCGGTTCCCAACGATCAAGGCGAGTTACATGATCCCCCATGTTGTGCAAAAAAGCGGTTAGC
TCCTTCGGTCCTCCGATCGTTGTCAGAAGTAAGTTGGCCGCAGTGTTATCACTCATGGTTATGGCAGCAC
TGCATAATTCTCTTACTGTCATGCCATCCGTAAGATGCTTTTCTGTGACTGGTGAGTACTCAACCAAGTC
ATTCTGAGAATAGTGTATGCGGCGACCGAGTTGCTCTTGCCCGGCGTCAATACGGGATAATACCGCGCCA
CATAGCAGAACTTTAAAAGTGCTCATCATTGGAAAACGTTCTTCGGGGCGAAAACTCTCAAGGATCTTAC
CGCTGTTGAGATCCAGTTCGATGTAACCCACTCGTGCACCCAACTGATCTTCAGCATCTTTTACTTTCAC
CAGCGTTTCTGGGTGAGCAAAAACAGGAAGGCAAAATGCCGCAAAAAAGGGAATAAGGGCGACACGGAAA
TGTTGAATACTCATACTCTTCCTTTTTCAATATTATTGAAGCATTTATCAGGGTTATTGTCTCATGAGCG
GATACATATTTGAATGTATTTAGAAAAATAAACAAATAGGGGTTCCGCGCACATTTCCCCGAAAAGTGCC
ACCTGAC
Features (pLannotate 1.2.2; 31 found; start..end, strand, type, name):
     31..83      -  misc_feature   bom (fragment): basis of mobility region from pBR322
    238..617     +  enhancer       CMV enhancer: human cytomegalovirus immediate early enhancer
    618..817     +  promoter       CMV promoter: human cytomegalovirus (CMV) immediate early promoter
    835..1015    +  LTR            5' LTR (truncated): truncated 5' long terminal repeat (LTR) from HIV-1
   1062..1187    +  misc_feature   HIV-1 Ψ: packaging signal of human immunodeficiency virus type 1
   1171..1509    +  CDS            HIV-1 gag (fragment): gag protein from human immunodeficiency virus 1; gag
   1684..1917    +  misc_feature   RRE: The Rev response element (RRE) of HIV-1 allows for Rev-dependent mRNA export from the nucleus to the cytoplasm.
   2294..2394    +  CDS            Rev (fragment): human immunodeficiency virus 1 (HIV-1) Rev protein; rev; enhances nuclear export of unspliced and incompletely spliced viral mRNAs
   2444..2561    +  misc_feature   cPPT/CTS: central polypurine tract and central termination sequence of HIV-1
   2641..2881    +  promoter       U6 promoter: RNA polymerase III promoter for human U6 snRNA
   2913..2931    +  promoter       T7 promoter: promoter for bacteriophage T7 RNA polymerase
   2961..3085    +  protein_bind   attR1: mutant version of attR; recombination site for the Gateway® LR reaction LR Clonase™
   3321..3473    -  CDS            dpnD (fragment): DPND_STRPN - Protein predicted: Swiss-Prot protein existence level 4. From Streptococcus pneumoniae serotype 4 (strain ATCC BAA-334 / TIGR4).
   3517..3819    -  CDS            ccdB: CCDB_ECOLI - Also known as G, letB, letD. Experimental evidence at protein level: Swiss-Prot protein existence level 1. Toxic component of a type II toxin-antitoxin (TA) system, functioning in plasmid maintainence. Responsible for the post- segregational killing (PSK) of plasmid-free cells, also referred to as a plasmid addiction system. Half-life of over 2 hours. Cell killing by CcdB is accompanied by filamentation, defects in chromosome and plasmid segregation, defects in cell division, formation of anucleate cells, decreased DNA synthesis and plasmid loss. Interferes with the activity of DN
   3824..3982    -  CDS            ccdA (fragment): CCDA_ECO57 - Also known as H, letA. Experimental evidence at protein level: Swiss-Prot protein existence level 1. Antitoxin component of a type II toxin-antitoxin (TA) system which inhibits the post-segregational killing (PSK) of plasmid-free cells, also referred to as a plasmid addiction system. Binds to and blocks the activity of CcdB; will also remove bound CcdB protein from the CcdB-GyrA complex by forming a CcdA-CcdB complex, a process termed rejuvenation. Functions as a transcriptional corepressor for the ccdAB operon, repression also requires CcdB (By similarity). From Escherichia coli
   4164..4822    -  CDS            CmR: chloramphenicol acetyltransferase; cat; confers resistance to chloramphenicol
   4823..4925    -  promoter       cat promoter: promoter of the E. coli cat gene encoding chloramphenicol acetyltransferase
   5103..5227    -  protein_bind   attR2: mutant version of attR; recombination site for the Gateway® LR reaction LR Clonase™
   5285..5351    +  misc_RNA       tracrRNA (fragment): trans-activating CRISPR RNA for the Streptococcus pyogenes CRISPR/Cas9 system
   5416..5441    -  misc_feature   MCS (fragment): pBluescript multiple cloning site
   5476..5509    +  protein_bind   loxP: Cre-mediated recombination occurs in the 8-bp core sequence (GCATACAT). Cre recombinase
   5565..5894    +  promoter       SV40 promoter: SV40 enhancer and early promoter
   5901..6500    +  CDS            PuroR (fragment): puromycin N-acetyltransferase; pac from Streptomyces; confers resistance to puromycin
   6533..6556    +  misc_feature   MCS (fragment): pBluescript multiple cloning site
   6556..7144    +  misc_feature   WPRE: woodchuck hepatitis virus posttranscriptional regulatory element
   7145..7164    +  misc_feature   MCS (fragment): pBluescript multiple cloning site
   7166..7666    +  CDS            nef (fragment): NEF_HV1LA - Experimental evidence at protein level: Swiss-Prot protein existence level 1. Extracellular Nef protein targets CD4(+) T-lymphocytes for apoptosis by interacting with CXCR4 surface receptors. From Human immunodeficiency virus type 1 group M subtype B (isolate Lai) (HIV-1).
   7673..7853    +  LTR            5' LTR (truncated): truncated 5' long terminal repeat (LTR) from HIV-1
   7915..8503    -  rep_origin     ori: high-copy-number ColE1/pMB1/pBR322/pUC origin of replication
   8674..9534    -  CDS            AmpR: β-lactamase; bla; confers resistance to ampicillin, carbenicillin, and related antibiotics
   9535..9639    -  promoter       AmpR promoter: bla
