[The description below was written by a language model from this plasmid's Addgene catalogue record and pLannotate feature annotations shown in this document.]
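Description:
pLenti-U6-epegRNA eBAR3-SV40-puro is a 9.7 kb HIV-1-based lentiviral backbone designed to receive engineered prime editing guide RNAs (epegRNAs carrying the tevopreQ1 3' stabilising motif) for expression in mammalian cells. It is an empty cloning vector rather than a finished guide construct. Downstream of a human U6 RNA polymerase III promoter sits a stuffer cassette flanked by attR1 and attR2 sites that contains the ccdB toxin gene and a chloramphenicol resistance gene with its cat promoter. According to the record, this region is exchanged for the epegRNA of interest by BsmBI cloning. Loss of ccdB then provides counter-selection against uncut parental plasmid, which is why the unmodified vector is maintained in a ccdB-tolerant strain under chloramphenicol plus ampicillin. A fragment of the S. pyogenes guide scaffold (annotated as tracrRNA) lies just after the stuffer. The "eBAR3" designation in the name is not annotated as a feature, and the record does not explain it.

The viral portion comprises a CMV enhancer/promoter driving a truncated 5' LTR, the Ψ packaging signal with a partial gag sequence, RRE, cPPT/CTS, WPRE and a truncated 3' LTR. This layout allows genomic RNA to be produced and packaged when helper functions are supplied in trans. An SV40 promoter drives puromycin N-acetyltransferase so that transduced cells can be selected, and a single loxP site is annotated upstream of it. Propagation in E. coli relies on a high-copy ColE1/pUC origin and AmpR. The associated publication used prime editor-based high-throughput screening in human cells, which is consistent with use of this backbone for building pooled epegRNA libraries.
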