Addgene plasmid #240537: pLenti-U6-epegRNA eBAR3-SV40-puro
Purpose: Lentiviral eBAR3 backbone plasmid to insert epegRNAs (tevopreq1) of interest with puromycin resistance. The cloning site is BsmBI.
Depositing lab: Wensheng Wei. Depositing organization: Peking University. Publication: Prime editor-based high-throughput screening reveals functional synonymous mutations in human cells. Niu X, Tang W, Liu Y, Mo B, Yu Y, Liu Y, Wei W. Nat Biotechnol. 2025 Jun 24. doi: 10.1038/s41587-025-02710-z. PubMed 40555761.
Backbone
  Vector backbone: pLenti
  Vector type: Mammalian Expression, Lentiviral, CRISPR
  Selectable markers: Puromycin
Growth in bacteria
  Bacterial resistance: Chloramphenicol and Ampicillin, 25 & 100 μg/mL
  Growth temperature: 37°C
  Growth strain: ccdB Survival
  Copy number: High Copy
Gene/Insert
  Gene/Insert name: epegRNA-eBAR3
Terms and licenses: Academic/Nonprofit Terms; Industry Terms: Not Available to Industry
Depositor comments: Please visit https://doi.org/10.1101/2024.06.16.599253 for the bioRxiv preprint.
How to cite: pLenti-U6-epegRNA eBAR3-SV40-puro was a gift from Wensheng Wei (Addgene plasmid # 240537 ; http://n2t.net/addgene:240537 ; RRID:Addgene_240537)
